Addgene plasmid #241409: pcDNA3.1-NES-CAGEc-ETOc (Npu)
Purpose: Proximity-triggered Protein Trans-Splicing to generate the splice product AML1-ETO, Extended Figure 3 in Nature Chemical Biology 20.10 (2024): 1353-1360.
Depositing lab: Thomas Muir. Depositing organization: Princeton University. Publication: Distinct phases of cellular signaling revealed by time-resolved protein synthesis. Lee G, Muir TW. Nat Chem Biol. 2024 Oct;20(10):1353-1360. doi: 10.1038/s41589-024-01677-3. Epub 2024 Jul 8. PubMed 38977789.
Backbone
  Vector backbone: pcDNA3.1
  Backbone size w/o insert (bp): 5328
  Vector type: Mammalian Expression
Growth in bacteria
  Bacterial resistance: Ampicillin, 100 μg/mL
  Growth temperature: 37°C
  Growth strain: DH5alpha
  Copy number: High Copy
Gene/Insert
  Gene/Insert name: NES-CAGEc-ETOc (Npu)
  Species: H. sapiens (human), Synthetic
  Insert size (bp): 2601
  Entrez Gene: RUNX1T1 (a.k.a. AML1-MTG8, AML1T1, CBFA2T1, CDR, ETO, MTG8, ZMYND2)
  Promoter: CMV
  Tag / fusion protein: 3xFLAG (N terminal on insert); HA (C terminal on insert)
  Cloning method: Gibson Cloning
  Sequencing primers: 5′ CMV-F; 3′ BGH-rev
Terms and licenses: Academic/Nonprofit Terms; Industry Terms: Not Available to Industry
Depositor comments: Engineered NpuC intein (Caged NpuC) fused to the 5'-end of add-on sequence (CFN)-ETO (31-604 aa). NES (MKK1) and FRB domain used to the 5'-end of Caged NpuC.
How to cite: pcDNA3.1-NES-CAGEc-ETOc (Npu) was a gift from Thomas Muir (Addgene plasmid # 241409 ; http://n2t.net/addgene:241409 ; RRID:Addgene_241409)
