[The description below was written by a language model from this plasmid's Addgene catalogue record and pLannotate feature annotations shown in this document.]
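Description:
pcDNA3.1-NES-CAGEc-ETOc (Npu) is a mammalian expression plasmid built on the pcDNA3.1 backbone and encodes the C-terminal half of a proximity-triggered protein trans-splicing pair. It is maintained in E. coli at high copy through a ColE1/pUC-type origin with ampicillin selection (AmpR), and it also carries an f1 origin. An SV40 promoter-driven neomycin resistance cassette with an SV40 polyadenylation signal is present, which in principle allows G418 selection of transfected mammalian cells. Several short annotations in the feature table (HIV-1 LTR, ble, lacI and bom fragments) appear to be backbone remnants or partial matches rather than functional parts.

The roughly 2.6 kb insert is transcribed from the CMV enhancer/promoter and terminated by the bGH polyadenylation signal, with a T7 promoter lying upstream of the coding region. According to the record, the fusion protein carries an N-terminal 3xFLAG tag, a nuclear export signal derived from MKK1, and an FRB domain (annotated as the T2098L variant). These are followed by an engineered, caged NpuC intein fragment, a short CFN extein add-on sequence, residues 31–604 of human ETO (RUNX1T1), and a C-terminal HA tag. Two partial TEV-site matches are annotated between FRB and ETO, but the record does not explain their role.

Caging keeps the split intein inactive until it is brought close to its partner. The FRB domain suggests rapamycin-type chemically induced dimerization with a complementary N-terminal construct, presumably carrying the AML1 portion, although that partner is not described here. Splicing would then join the two exteins to generate the AML1-ETO fusion oncoprotein on demand, which is the stated purpose, in the context of time-resolved protein synthesis studies of cellular signaling.
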