Features (pLannotate 1.2.2; 24 found; start..end, strand, type, name):
     28..80      -  misc_feature   bom (fragment): basis of mobility region from pBR322
    235..614     +  enhancer       CMV enhancer: human cytomegalovirus immediate early enhancer
    615..818     +  promoter       CMV promoter: human cytomegalovirus (CMV) immediate early promoter
    814..847     +  LTR            5' LTR (truncated) (fragment): truncated 5' long terminal repeat (LTR) from HIV-1
    863..881     +  promoter       T7 promoter: promoter for bacteriophage T7 RNA polymerase
   1024..1044    +  CDS            FLAG (fragment): FLAG® epitope tag, followed by an enterokinase cleavage site
   1114..1389    +  CDS            FRB*: T2098L mutant of FKBP-rapamycin binding domain of human FRAP binds synthetic ligands such as AP21967
   1576..1593    +  CDS            TEV site (fragment): tobacco etch virus (TEV) protease recognition and cleavage site
   1597..1614    +  CDS            TEV site (fragment): tobacco etch virus (TEV) protease recognition and cleavage site
   1732..3462    +  CDS            RUNX1T1: MTG8_HUMAN - Also known as AML1T1, CBFA2T1, CDR, ETO, MTG8, ZMYND2. Experimental evidence at protein level: Swiss-Prot protein existence level 1. Transcriptional corepressor which facilitates transcriptional repression via its association with DNA-binding transcription factors and recruitment of other corepressors and histone-modifying enzymes (PubMed:12559562, PubMed:15203199, PubMed:10688654). Can repress the expression of MMP7 in a ZBTB33-dependent manner (PubMed:23251453). Can repress transactivation mediated by TCF12 (PubMed:16803958). Acts as a negative regulator of adipogenesis (By simi
   3529..3753    +  polyA_signal   bGH poly(A) signal: bovine growth hormone polyadenylation signal
   3757..3778    +  promoter       SV40 promoter (fragment): SV40 enhancer and early promoter
   3799..4227    +  rep_origin     f1 ori (sequence partly withheld): f1 bacteriophage origin of replication; arrow indicates direction of (+) strand synthesis
   4241..4570    +  promoter       SV40 promoter: SV40 enhancer and early promoter
   4637..5428    +  CDS            neo: KKA2_KLEPN - Also known as kan, nptII. Experimental evidence at protein level: Swiss-Prot protein existence level 1. Resistance to kanamycin, neomycin, paromomycin, ribostamycin, butirosin and gentamicin B. From Klebsiella pneumoniae.
   5452..5610    +  CDS            ble (fragment): BLE_KLEPN - Experimental evidence at protein level: Swiss-Prot protein existence level 1. Binding protein with a strong affinity to the bleomycin family of antibiotics. Binds to CL990; an antimitotic-antibiotic compound. From Klebsiella pneumoniae.
   5605..5726    +  polyA_signal   SV40 poly(A) signal: SV40 polyadenylation signal
   5799..5815    -  protein_bind   lac operator: The lac repressor binds to the lac operator to inhibit transcription in E. coli. This inhibition can be relieved by adding lactose or isopropyl-β-D-thiogalactopyranoside (IPTG). lac repressor encoded by lacI
   5823..5853    -  promoter       lac promoter: promoter for the E. coli lac operon
   5868..5889    -  protein_bind   CAP binding site: CAP binding activates transcription in the presence of cAMP. E. coli catabolite activator protein
   5902..5994    -  CDS            lacI (fragment): lac repressor; lacI; The lac repressor binds to the lac operator to inhibit transcription in E. coli. This inhibition can be relieved by adding lactose or isopropyl-β-D-thiogalactopyranoside (IPTG).
   6177..6765    -  rep_origin     ori: high-copy-number ColE1/pMB1/pBR322/pUC origin of replication
   6936..7796    -  CDS            AmpR: β-lactamase; bla; confers resistance to ampicillin, carbenicillin, and related antibiotics
   7797..7901    -  promoter       AmpR promoter: bla
>Addgene plasmid #241409 | pcDNA3.1-NES-CAGEc-ETOc (Npu) | addgene full sequence | sequence record 485489 | Addgene NGS Result
GACGGATCGGGAGATCTCCCGATCCCCTATGGTGCACTCTCAGTACAATCTGCTCTGATGCCGCATAGTT
AAGCCAGTATCTGCTCCCTGCTTGTGTGTTGGAGGTCGCTGAGTAGTGCGCGAGCAAAATTTAAGCTACA
ACAAGGCAAGGCTTGACCGACAATTGCATGAAGAATCTGCTTAGGGTTAGGCGTTTTGCGCTGCTTCGCG
ATGTACGGGCCAGATATACGCGTTGACATTGATTATTGACTAGTTATTAATAGTAATCAATTACGGGGTC
ATTAGTTCATAGCCCATATATGGAGTTCCGCGTTACATAACTTACGGTAAATGGCCCGCCTGGCTGACCG
CCCAACGACCCCCGCCCATTGACGTCAATAATGACGTATGTTCCCATAGTAACGCCAATAGGGACTTTCC
ATTGACGTCAATGGGTGGAGTATTTACGGTAAACTGCCCACTTGGCAGTACATCAAGTGTATCATATGCC
AAGTACGCCCCCTATTGACGTCAATGACGGTAAATGGCCCGCCTGGCATTATGCCCAGTACATGACCTTA
TGGGACTTTCCTACTTGGCAGTACATCTACGTATTAGTCATCGCTATTACCATGGTGATGCGGTTTTGGC
AGTACATCAATGGGCGTGGATAGCGGTTTGACTCACGGGGATTTCCAAGTCTCCACCCCATTGACGTCAA
TGGGAGTTTGTTTTGGCACCAAAATCAACGGGACTTTCCAAAATGTCGTAACAACTCCGCCCCATTGACG
CAAATGGGCGGTAGGCGTGTACGGTGGGAGGTCTATATAAGCAGAGCTCTCTGGCTAACTAGAGAACCCA
CTGCTTACTGGCTTATCGAAATTAATACGACTCACTATAGGGAGACCCAAGCTGGCTAGCGCCATGGCTC
TCCAAAAAAAGTTGGAAGAGCTTGAACTGGACGAACAGGGAGGAAGTGGAGGTAGTCTCGAGGGTACCAT
GGGTTCAGACTATAAAGATGATGATGATAAAGGTGGCTCCGACTACAAGGATGACGATGACAAGGGAGGT
AGTGACTACAAAGACGATGACGACAAGGGCGGAGGAGGAAGTGGAGGTAGTGGAAGAGTAGCGATCCTCT
GGCATGAGATGTGGCATGAAGGCCTGGAAGAGGCATCTCGTTTGTACTTTGGGGAAAGGAACGTGAAAGG
CATGTTTGAGGTGCTGGAGCCCTTGCATGCTATGATGGAACGGGGCCCCCAGACTCTGAAGGAAACATCC
TTTAATCAGGCCTATGGTCGAGATTTAATGGAGGCCCAAGAGTGGTGCAGGAAGTACATGAAATCAGGGA
ATGTCAAGGACCTCCTCCAAGCCTGGGACCTCTATTATCATGTGTTCCGACGAATCTCAGGAAATGGAAA
TGGAGGAGAACAAGAGGTGTTTGAGTATTGTTTGGAAGATGGTTCATTGATTCGGGCAACAAAAGACCAT
AAGTTTATGACTGTTGATGGTCAAATGTTGCCAATTGATGAAATATTTGAACGTGAATTGGATTTGATGC
GGGTTGATAATTTGCCGAATGGAAGTGGAGGAGAGAACCTGTATTTTCAGGGCGAGAACCTGTATTTTCA
GGGCGGAAGTGGAGGAATCAAAATAGCCACACGTAAATATTTAGGCAAACAAAATGTCTATGACATTGGA
GTTGAGCGCGACCATAATTTTGCACTCAAAAATGGCTTCATAGCTTCTAATTGCTTTAATCGTACTGAGA
AGCACTCCACAATGCCAGACTCACCTGTGGATGTGAAGACGCAATCTAGGCTGACTCCTCCAACAATGCC
ACCTCCCCCAACTACTCAAGGAGCTCCAAGAACCAGTTCATTTACACCGACAACGTTAACTAATGGCACG
AGCCATTCTCCTACAGCCTTGAATGGCGCCCCCTCACCACCCAATGGCTTCAGCAATGGGCCTTCCTCTT
CTTCCTCCTCCTCTCTGGCTAATCAACAGCTGCCCCCAGCCTGTGGTGCCAGGCAACTCAGCAAGCTGAA
AAGGTTCCTTACTACCCTGCAGCAGTTTGGCAATGACATTTCACCCGAGATAGGAGAAAGAGTTCGCACC
CTCGTTCTGGGACTAGTGAACTCCACTTTGACAATTGAAGAATTTCATTCCAAACTGCAAGAAGCTACTA
ACTTCCCACTGAGACCTTTTGTCATCCCATTTTTGAAGGCCAACTTGCCCCTGCTGCAGCGTGAGCTCCT
CCACTGCGCAAGACTGGCCAAACAGAACCCTGCCCAGTACCTCGCCCAGCATGAACAGCTGCTTCTGGAT
GCCAGCACCACCTCACCTGTTGACTCCTCAGAGCTGCTTCTCGATGTGAACGAAAACGGGAAGAGGCGAA
CTCCAGACAGAACCAAAGAAAATGGCTTTGACAGAGAGCCTTTGCACTCAGAACATCCAAGCAAGCGACC
ATGCACTATTAGCCCAGGCCAGCGGTACAGTCCAAATAACGGCTTATCCTACCAGCCCAATGGCCTGCCT
CACCCTACCCCACCTCCACCTCAGCATTACCGTTTGGATGATATGGCCATTGCCCACCACTACAGGGACT
CCTATCGACACCCCAGCCACAGGGACCTCAGGGACAGAAACAGACCTATGGGGTTGCATGGCACACGTCA
AGAAGAAATGATTGATCACAGACTAACAGACAGAGAATGGGCAGAAGAGTGGAAACATCTTGACCATCTG
TTAAACTGCATAATGGACATGGTAGAAAAAACAAGGCGATCTCTCACCGTACTAAGGCGGTGTCAAGAAG
CAGACCGGGAAGAATTGAATTACTGGATCCGGCGGTACAGTGACGCCGAGGACTTAAAAAAAGGTGGCGG
CAGTAGCAGCAGCCACTCTAGGCAGCAGAGTCCCGTCAACCCAGACCCAGTTGCACTAGACGCGCATCGG
GAATTCCTTCACAGGCCTGCGTCTGGATACGTGCCAGAGGAGATCTGGAAGAAAGCTGAGGAGGCCGTCA
ATGAGGTGAAGCGCCAGGCGATGACGGAGCTGCAGAAGGCCGTGTCTGAGGCGGAGCGGAAAGCCCACGA
CATGATCACAACAGAGAGGGCCAAGATGGAGCGCACGGTCGCCGAGGCCAAACGGCAGGCGGCGGAGGAC
GCACTGGCAGTTATCAATCAGCAGGAGGATTCAAGCGAGAGTTGCTGGAATTGTGGCCGTAAAGCGAGTG
AAACCTGCAGTGGCTGTAACACAGCCCGATACTGTGGCTCATTTTGCCAGCACAAAGACTGGGAGAAGCA
CCATCACATCTGTGGACAGACCCTGCAGGCCCAGCAGCAGGGAGACACACCTGCAGTCAGCTCCTCTGTC
ACGCCCAACAGCGGGGCTGGGAGCCCGATGGACACACCACCAGCAGCCACTCCGAGGTCAACCACCCCGG
GAACCCCTTCCACCATAGAGACAACCCCTCGCTCTCGACTCTACCCGTACGACGTTCCGGACTACGCTTC
TTGAGTTTAAACCGCTGATCAGCCTCGACTGTGCCTTCTAGTTGCCAGCCATCTGTTGTTTGCCCCTCCC
CCGTGCCTTCCTTGACCCTGGAAGGTGCCACTCCCACTGTCCTTTCCTAATAAAATGAGGAAATTGCATC
GCATTGTCTGAGTAGGTGTCATTCTATTCTGGGGGGTGGGGTGGGGCAGGACAGCAAGGGGGAGGATTGG
GAAGACAATAGCAGGCATGCTGGGGATGCGGTGGGCTCTATGGCTTCTGAGGCGGAAAGAACCAGCTGGG
GCTCTAGGGGGTATCCCC
[124 nt withheld, positions 3799-3922]
C
[91 nt withheld, positions 3924-4014]
A
[49 nt withheld, positions 4016-4064]
CCTTTGACGTTGGAGTCCACGTTCTTT
[37 nt withheld, positions 4092-4128]
ACCCTATCTCGGTCTATTCTTTTGATTTATAAGGGATTTTGCCGATTTCGGCCTATTGGTTAAAAAATGA
GCTGATTTAACAAAAATTTAACGCGAATTAATTCTGTGGAATGTGTGTCAGTTAGGGTGTGGAAAGTCCC
CAGGCTCCCCAGCAGGCAGAAGTATGCAAAGCATGCATCTCAATTAGTCAGCAACCAGGTGTGGAAAGTC
CCCAGGCTCCCCAGCAGGCAGAAGTATGCAAAGCATGCATCTCAATTAGTCAGCAACCATAGTCCCGCCC
CTAACTCCGCCCATCCCGCCCCTAACTCCGCCCAGTTCCGCCCATTCTCCGCCCCATGGCTGACTAATTT
TTTTTATTTATGCAGAGGCCGAGGCCGCCTCTGCCTCTGAGCTATTCCAGAAGTAGTGAGGAGGCTTTTT
TGGAGGCCTAGGCTTTTGCAAAAAGCTCCCGGGAGCTTGTATATCCATTTTCGGATCTGATCAAGAGACA
GGATGAGGATCGTTTCGCATGATTGAACAAGATGGATTGCACGCAGGTTCTCCGGCCGCTTGGGTGGAGA
GGCTATTCGGCTATGACTGGGCACAACAGACAATCGGCTGCTCTGATGCCGCCGTGTTCCGGCTGTCAGC
GCAGGGGCGCCCGGTTCTTTTTGTCAAGACCGACCTGTCCGGTGCCCTGAATGAACTGCAGGACGAGGCA
GCGCGGCTATCGTGGCTGGCCACGACGGGCGTTCCTTGCGCAGCTGTGCTCGACGTTGTCACTGAAGCGG
GAAGGGACTGGCTGCTATTGGGCGAAGTGCCGGGGCAGGATCTCCTGTCATCTCACCTTGCTCCTGCCGA
GAAAGTATCCATCATGGCTGATGCAATGCGGCGGCTGCATACGCTTGATCCGGCTACCTGCCCATTCGAC
CACCAAGCGAAACATCGCATCGAGCGAGCACGTACTCGGATGGAAGCCGGTCTTGTCGATCAGGATGATC
TGGACGAAGAGCATCAGGGGCTCGCGCCAGCCGAACTGTTCGCCAGGCTCAAGGCGCGCATGCCCGACGG
CGAGGATCTCGTCGTGACCCATGGCGATGCCTGCTTGCCGAATATCATGGTGGAAAATGGCCGCTTTTCT
GGATTCATCGACTGTGGCCGGCTGGGTGTGGCGGACCGCTATCAGGACATAGCGTTGGCTACCCGTGATA
TTGCTGAAGAGCTTGGCGGCGAATGGGCTGACCGCTTCCTCGTGCTTTACGGTATCGCCGCTCCCGATTC
GCAGCGCATCGCCTTCTATCGCCTTCTTGACGAGTTCTTCTGAGCGGGACTCTGGGGTTCGAAATGACCG
ACCAAGCGACGCCCAACCTGCCATCACGAGATTTCGATTCCACCGCCGCCTTCTATGAAAGGTTGGGCTT
CGGAATCGTTTTCCGGGACGCCGGCTGGATGATCCTCCAGCGCGGGGATCTCATGCTGGAGTTCTTCGCC
CACCCCAACTTGTTTATTGCAGCTTATAATGGTTACAAATAAAGCAATAGCATCACAAATTTCACAAATA
AAGCATTTTTTTCACTGCATTCTAGTTGTGGTTTGTCCAAACTCATCAATGTATCTTATCATGTCTGTAT
ACCGTCGACCTCTAGCTAGAGCTTGGCGTAATCATGGTCATAGCTGTTTCCTGTGTGAAATTGTTATCCG
CTCACAATTCCACACAACATACGAGCCGGAAGCATAAAGTGTAAAGCCTGGGGTGCCTAATGAGTGAGCT
AACTCACATTAATTGCGTTGCGCTCACTGCCCGCTTTCCAGTCGGGAAACCTGTCGTGCCAGCTGCATTA
ATGAATCGGCCAACGCGCGGGGAGAGGCGGTTTGCGTATTGGGCGCTCTTCCGCTTCCTCGCTCACTGAC
TCGCTGCGCTCGGTCGTTCGGCTGCGGCGAGCGGTATCAGCTCACTCAAAGGCGGTAATACGGTTATCCA
CAGAATCAGGGGATAACGCAGGAAAGAACATGTGAGCAAAAGGCCAGCAAAAGGCCAGGAACCGTAAAAA
GGCCGCGTTGCTGGCGTTTTTCCATAGGCTCCGCCCCCCTGACGAGCATCACAAAAATCGACGCTCAAGT
CAGAGGTGGCGAAACCCGACAGGACTATAAAGATACCAGGCGTTTCCCCCTGGAAGCTCCCTCGTGCGCT
CTCCTGTTCCGACCCTGCCGCTTACCGGATACCTGTCCGCCTTTCTCCCTTCGGGAAGCGTGGCGCTTTC
TCATAGCTCACGCTGTAGGTATCTCAGTTCGGTGTAGGTCGTTCGCTCCAAGCTGGGCTGTGTGCACGAA
CCCCCCGTTCAGCCCGACCGCTGCGCCTTATCCGGTAACTATCGTCTTGAGTCCAACCCGGTAAGACACG
ACTTATCGCCACTGGCAGCAGCCACTGGTAACAGGATTAGCAGAGCGAGGTATGTAGGCGGTGCTACAGA
GTTCTTGAAGTGGTGGCCTAACTACGGCTACACTAGAAGAACAGTATTTGGTATCTGCGCTCTGCTGAAG
CCAGTTACCTTCGGAAAAAGAGTTGGTAGCTCTTGATCCGGCAAACAAACCACCGCTGGTAGCGGTGGTT
TTTTTGTTTGCAAGCAGCAGATTACGCGCAGAAAAAAAGGATCTCAAGAAGATCCTTTGATCTTTTCTAC
GGGGTCTGACGCTCAGTGGAACGAAAACTCACGTTAAGGGATTTTGGTCATGAGATTATCAAAAAGGATC
TTCACCTAGATCCTTTTAAATTAAAAATGAAGTTTTAAATCAATCTAAAGTATATATGAGTAAACTTGGT
CTGACAGTTACCAATGCTTAATCAGTGAGGCACCTATCTCAGCGATCTGTCTATTTCGTTCATCCATAGT
TGCCTGACTCCCCGTCGTGTAGATAACTACGATACGGGAGGGCTTACCATCTGGCCCCAGTGCTGCAATG
ATACCGCGAGACCCACGCTCACCGGCTCCAGATTTATCAGCAATAAACCAGCCAGCCGGAAGGGCCGAGC
GCAGAAGTGGTCCTGCAACTTTATCCGCCTCCATCCAGTCTATTAATTGTTGCCGGGAAGCTAGAGTAAG
TAGTTCGCCAGTTAATAGTTTGCGCAACGTTGTTGCCATTGCTACAGGCATCGTGGTGTCACGCTCGTCG
TTTGGTATGGCTTCATTCAGCTCCGGTTCCCAACGATCAAGGCGAGTTACATGATCCCCCATGTTGTGCA
AAAAAGCGGTTAGCTCCTTCGGTCCTCCGATCGTTGTCAGAAGTAAGTTGGCCGCAGTGTTATCACTCAT
GGTTATGGCAGCACTGCATAATTCTCTTACTGTCATGCCATCCGTAAGATGCTTTTCTGTGACTGGTGAG
TACTCAACCAAGTCATTCTGAGAATAGTGTATGCGGCGACCGAGTTGCTCTTGCCCGGCGTCAATACGGG
ATAATACCGCGCCACATAGCAGAACTTTAAAAGTGCTCATCATTGGAAAACGTTCTTCGGGGCGAAAACT
CTCAAGGATCTTACCGCTGTTGAGATCCAGTTCGATGTAACCCACTCGTGCACCCAACTGATCTTCAGCA
TCTTTTACTTTCACCAGCGTTTCTGGGTGAGCAAAAACAGGAAGGCAAAATGCCGCAAAAAAGGGAATAA
GGGCGACACGGAAATGTTGAATACTCATACTCTTCCTTTTTCAATATTATTGAAGCATTTATCAGGGTTA
TTGTCTCATGAGCGGATACATATTTGAATGTATTTAGAAAAATAAACAAATAGGGGTTCCGCGCACATTT
CCCCGAAAAGTGCCACCTGACGTC
